Addgene plasmid #140423: GS1.2/CURT1D
Purpose: mApple expression regulated by the A. thaliana UBQ10 promoter, mCitrine expression regulated by the A. thaliana CURT1D promoter. nourseothricin acetyl transferase selectable marker (nat)
Depositing lab: Mathias Pribil. Depositing organization: University of Copenhagen.
Backbone
  Vector backbone: pB2GW7
  Backbone manufacturer: https://gateway.psb.ugent.be
  Backbone size w/o insert (bp): 8179
  Modifications to backbone: BASTA resistance marker (bar) replaced with nourseothricin resistance marker (nat).
  Vector type: Plant Expression, Synthetic Biology
  Selectable markers: Nourseothricin/streptothricin
Growth in bacteria
  Bacterial resistance: Spectinomycin, 50 μg/mL
  Growth temperature: 37°C
  Growth strain: DH5alpha
  Copy number: Low Copy
Gene/Insert 1
  Gene/Insert name: mApple
  Species: Synthetic
  Insert size (bp): 711
  Promoter: A. thaliana UBQ10
  Cloning method: Gibson Cloning
  Sequencing primers: 5′ TAGTTTCTAGTTTGTGCGATCG; 3′ ATATGCTCAACACATGAGCGA
Gene/Insert 2
  Gene/Insert name: mCitrine
  Species: Synthetic
  Insert size (bp): 720
  Promoter: A. thaliana CURT1D
  Cloning method: Gibson Cloning
  Sequencing primers: 5′ CTGGTCGAGCTGGACGGCGACG; 3′ CACGAACTCCAGCAGGACCATG
Resource information
  A portion of this plasmid was derived from a plasmid made by: mApple was amplified from mApple-pBAD, a gift from Michael Davidson & Nathan Shaner & Roger Tsien (Addgene plasmid # 54536 ; http://n2t.net/addgene:54536 ; RRID:Addgene_54536). The mCitrine coding sequence was originally obtained from the pET mCitrine LIC cloning vector (a gift from Scott Gradia (Addgene plasmid # 29771)).
Terms and licenses: Academic/Nonprofit Terms; Industry Terms: Not Available to Industry
How to cite: GS1.2/CURT1D was a gift from Mathias Pribil (Addgene plasmid # 140423 ; http://n2t.net/addgene:140423 ; RRID:Addgene_140423)
