[The description below was written by a language model from this plasmid's Addgene catalogue record and pLannotate feature annotations shown in this document.]
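Description:
GS1.2/CURT1D is a plant binary (T-DNA) expression vector built on the Gateway destination backbone pB2GW7, in which the original BASTA resistance gene (bar) has been replaced by a nourseothricin acetyltransferase gene (nat). The backbone outside the T-DNA carries the pVS1 replication module (oriV, RepA and the StaA stability protein), which typically supports maintenance in Agrobacterium. It also has a ColE1/pBR322-type origin with the bom mobilisation region for propagation in E. coli, where the record lists it as low copy. Bacterial selection is by spectinomycin through the aadA (SmR) gene.

Between the nopaline-type left and right border repeats lie three expression units. Next to the left border, nat is driven by the NOS promoter and closed by a NOS terminator, providing nourseothricin/streptothricin selection of transformed plant cells. Adjacent to it, in the same reverse orientation, is mCitrine followed by a NOS terminator. According to the catalogue entry it is controlled by the Arabidopsis thaliana CURT1D promoter, which is not annotated in the feature table but presumably occupies the unannotated stretch upstream of the coding sequence. The third unit, in the opposite orientation, is mApple under the A. thaliana UBQ10 promoter (also unannotated), ending in a CaMV poly(A) signal near the right border. Residual attB2 and attL3 fragments are remnants of the Gateway lineage; both reporters were inserted by Gibson assembly.

The design pairs a UBQ10-driven red reporter with a yellow reporter under the CURT1D promoter. This arrangement would allow mApple to serve as an internal reference for mCitrine output, though the record does not spell out this use.
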