Features (pLannotate 1.2.2; 22 found; start..end, strand, type, name):
    664..1374    +  CDS            mApple: photostable monomeric derivative of DsRed (Shaner et al., 2008) mammalian codon-optimized
   1380..1400    -  protein_bind   attB2: mutant version of attB; core recombination site for the Gateway® BP reaction BP Clonase™
   1472..1631    +  polyA_signal   CaMV poly(A) signal (fragment): cauliflower mosaic virus polyadenylation signal
   1721..1745    +  misc_feature   RB T-DNA repeat: right border repeat from nopaline C58 T-DNA
   2115..2516    +  CDS            Y4CG_SINFN (fragment): Protein inferred from homology: Swiss-Prot protein existence level 3. From Sinorhizobium fredii (strain NBRC 101917 / NGR234).
   3076..3705    +  CDS            pVS1 StaA: stability protein from the Pseudomonas plasmid pVS1 (Heeb et al., 2000)
   4134..5207    +  CDS            pVS1 RepA: replication protein from the Pseudomonas plasmid pVS1 (Heeb et al., 2000)
   5273..5467    +  rep_origin     pVS1 oriV: origin of replication for the Pseudomonas plasmid pVS1 (Heeb et al., 2000)
   5670..5709    +  CDS            rop (fragment): Rop protein, which maintains plasmids at low copy number; rop
   5811..5951    +  misc_feature   bom: basis of mobility region from pBR322
   6137..6725    -  rep_origin     ori: high-copy-number ColE1/pMB1/pBR322/pUC origin of replication
   6971..7758    -  CDS            SmR (fragment): aminoglycoside adenylyltransferase (Murphy, 1985); aadA; confers resistance to spectinomycin and streptomycin
   7769..7825    -  CDS            GmR (fragment): gentamycin acetyltransferase; aacC1; confers resistance to gentamycin
   8001..8024    -  promoter       Pc promoter (fragment): intI1 (promoter lies within the coding sequence); class 1 integron promoter
   8283..8307    +  misc_feature   LB T-DNA repeat: left border repeat from nopaline C58 T-DNA
   8400..8652    -  terminator     NOS terminator: nopaline synthase terminator and poly(A) signal
   8677..9241    -  CDS            NrsR (fragment): nourseothricin acetyltransferase; Streptomyces noursei nat1; confers resistance to nourseothricin
   9289..9468    -  promoter       NOS promoter: nopaline synthase promoter
   9578..9830    -  terminator     NOS terminator: nopaline synthase terminator and poly(A) signal
   9836..9857    +  protein_bind   attB2 (fragment): mutant version of attB; recombination site for the Gateway® BP reaction BP Clonase™
   9875..10591   -  CDS            mCitrine: mCitrine is a basic (constitutively fluorescent) yellow fluorescent protein published in 2001, derived from Aequorea victoria.
  11592..11612   -  protein_bind   attL3 (fragment): mutant version of attL; recombination site for the Gateway® LR reaction LR Clonase™
>Addgene plasmid #140423 | GS1.2/CURT1D | addgene full sequence | sequence record 297027 | Addgene NGS Result
TCGACGAGTCAGTAATAAACGGCGTCAAAGTGGTTGCAGCCGGCACACACGAGTCGTGTTTATCAACTCA
AAGCACAAATACTTTTCCTCAACCTAAAAATAAGGCAATTAGCCAAAAACAACTTTGCGTGTAAACAACG
CTCAATACACGTGTCATTTTATTATTAGCTATTGCTTCACCGCCTTAGCTTTCTCGTGACCTAGTCGTCC
TCGTCTTTTCTTCTTCTTCTTCTATAAAACAATACCCAAAGAGCTCTTCTTCTTCACAATTCAGATTTCA
ATTTCTCAAAATCTTAAAAACTTTCTCTCAATTCTCTCTACCGTGATCAAGGTAAATTTCTGTGTTCCTT
ATTCTCTCAAAATCTTCGATTTTGTTTTCGTTCGATCCCAATTTCGTATATGTTCTTTGGTTTAGATTCT
GTTAATCTTAGATCGAAGACGATTTTCTGGGTTTGATCGTTAGATATCATCTTAATTCTCGATTAGGGTT
TCATAGATATCATCCGATTTGTTCAAATAATTTGAGTTTTGTCGAATAATTACTCTTCGATTTGTGATTT
CTATCTAGATCTGGTGTTAGTTTCTAGTTTGTGCGATCGAATTTGTCGATTAATCTGAGTTTTTCTGATT
AACAGGCGGCCGCACTAGTGATATCACAAGTTTATGGTGAGCAAGGGCGAGGAGAATAACATGGCCATCA
TCAAGGAGTTCATGCGCTTCAAGGTGCACATGGAGGGCTCCGTGAACGGCCACGAGTTCGAGATCGAGGG
CGAGGGCGAGGGCCGCCCCTACGAGGCCTTTCAGACCGCTAAGCTGAAGGTGACCAAGGGTGGCCCCCTG
CCCTTCGCCTGGGACATCCTGTCCCCTCAGTTCATGTACGGCTCCAAGGTCTACATTAAGCACCCAGCCG
ACATCCCCGACTACTTCAAGCTGTCCTTCCCCGAGGGCTTCAGGTGGGAGCGCGTGATGAACTTCGAGGA
CGGCGGCATTATTCACGTTAACCAGGACTCCTCCCTGCAGGACGGCGTGTTCATCTACAAGGTGAAGCTG
CGCGGCACCAACTTCCCCTCCGACGGCCCCGTAATGCAGAAGAAGACCATGGGCTGGGAGGCCTCCGAGG
AGCGGATGTACCCCGAGGACGGCGCCCTGAAGAGCGAGATCAAGAAGAGGCTGAAGCTGAAGGACGGCGG
CCACTACGCCGCCGAGGTCAAGACCACCTACAAGGCCAAGAAGCCCGTGCAGCTGCCCGGCGCCTACATC
GTCGACATCAAGTTGGACATCGTGTCCCACAACGAGGACTACACCATCGTGGAACAGTACGAACGCGCCG
AGGGCCGCCACTCCACCGGCGGCATGGACGAGCTGTACAAGTAATCGTTCAGCTTTCTTGTACAAAGTGG
TGATATCCCGCGGCCATGCTAGAGTCCGCAAAAATCACCAGTCTCTCTCTACAAATCTATCTCTCTCTAT
TTTTCTCCAGAATAATGTGTGAGTAGTTCCCAGATAAGGGAATTAGGGTTCTTATAGGGTTTCGCTCATG
TGTTGAGCATATAAGAAACCCTTAGTATGTATTTGTATTTGTAAAATACTTCTATCAATAAAATTTCTAA
TTCCTAAAACCAAAATCCAGTGACCTGCAGGCATGCGACGTCGGGCCCAAGCTTAGCTTGAGCTTGGATC
AGATTGTCGTTTCCCGCCTTCAGTTTAAACTATCAGTGTTTGACAGGATATATTGGCGGGTAAACCTAAG
AGAAAAGAGCGTTTATTAGAATAATCGGATATTTAAAAGGGCGTGAAAAGGTTTATCCGTTCGTCCATTT
GTATGTGCATGCCAACCACAGGGTTCCCCTCGGGATCAAAGTACTTTAAAGTACTTTAAAGTACTTTAAA
GTACTTTGATCCAACCCCTCCGCTGCTATAGTGCAGTCGGCTTCTGACGTTCAGTGCAGCCGTCTTCTGA
AAACGACATGTCGCACAAGTCCTAAGTTACGCGACAGGCTGCCGCCCTGCCCTTTTCCTGGCGTTTTCTT
GTCGCGTGTTTTAGTCGCATAAAGTAGAATACTTGCGACTAGAACCGGAGACATTACGCCATGAACAAGA
GCGCCGCCGCTGGCCTGCTGGGCTATGCCCGCGTCAGCACCGACGACCAGGACTTGACCAACCAACGGGC
CGAACTGCACGCGGCCGGCTGCACCAAGCTGTTTTCCGAGAAGATCACCGGCACCAGGCGCGACCGCCCG
GAGCTGGCCAGGATGCTTGACCACCTACGCCCTGGCGACGTTGTGACAGTGACCAGGCTAGACCGCCTGG
CCCGCAGCACCCGCGACCTACTGGACATTGCCGAGCGCATCCAGGAGGCCGGCGCGGGCCTGCGTAGCCT
GGCAGAGCCGTGGGCCGACACCACCACGCCGGCCGGCCGCATGGTGTTGACCGTGTTCGCCGGCATTGCC
GAGTTCGAGCGTTCCCTAATCATCGACCGCACCCGGAGCGGGCGCGAGGCCGCCAAGGCCCGAGGCGTGA
AGTTTGGCCCCCGCCCTACCCTCACCCCGGCACAGATCGCGCACGCCCGCGAGCTGATCGACCAGGAAGG
CCGCACCGTGAAAGAGGCGGCTGCACTGCTTGGCGTGCATCGCTCGACCCTGTACCGCGCACTTGAGCGC
AGCGAGGAAGTGACGCCCACCGAGGCCAGGCGGCGCGGTGCCTTCCGTGAGGACGCATTGACCGAGGCCG
ACGCCCTGGCGGCCGCCGAGAATGAACGCCAAGAGGAACAAGCATGAAACCGCACCAGGACGGCCAGGAC
GAACCGTTTTTCATTACCGAAGAGATCGAGGCGGAGATGATCGCGGCCGGGTACGTGTTCGAGCCGCCCG
CGCACGTCTCAACCGTGCGGCTGCATGAAATCCTGGCCGGTTTGTCTGATGCCAAGCTGGCGGCCTGGCC
GGCCAGCTTGGCCGCTGAAGAAACCGAGCGCCGCCGTCTAAAAAGGTGATGTGTATTTGAGTAAAACAGC
TTGCGTCATGCGGTCGCTGCGTATATGATGCGATGAGTAAATAAACAAATACGCAAGGGGAACGCATGAA
GGTTATCGCTGTACTTAACCAGAAAGGCGGGTCAGGCAAGACGACCATCGCAACCCATCTAGCCCGCGCC
CTGCAACTCGCCGGGGCCGATGTTCTGTTAGTCGATTCCGATCCCCAGGGCAGTGCCCGCGATTGGGCGG
CCGTGCGGGAAGATCAACCGCTAACCGTTGTCGGCATCGACCGCCCGACGATTGACCGCGACGTGAAGGC
CATCGGCCGGCGCGACTTCGTAGTGATCGACGGAGCGCCCCAGGCGGCGGACTTGGCTGTGTCCGCGATC
AAGGCAGCCGACTTCGTGCTGATTCCGGTGCAGCCAAGCCCTTACGACATATGGGCCACCGCCGACCTGG
TGGAGCTGGTTAAGCAGCGCATTGAGGTCACGGATGGAAGGCTACAAGCGGCCTTTGTCGTGTCGCGGGC
GATCAAAGGCACGCGCATCGGCGGTGAGGTTGCCGAGGCGCTGGCCGGGTACGAGCTGCCCATTCTTGAG
TCCCGTATCACGCAGCGCGTGAGCTACCCAGGCACTGCCGCCGCCGGCACAACCGTTCTTGAATCAGAAC
CCGAGGGCGACGCTGCCCGCGAGGTCCAGGCGCTGGCCGCTGAAATTAAATCAAAACTCATTTGAGTTAA
TGAGGTAAAGAGAAAATGAGCAAAAGCACAAACACGCTAAGTGCCGGCCGTCCGAGCGCACGCAGCAGCA
AGGCTGCAACGTTGGCCAGCCTGGCAGACACGCCAGCCATGAAGCGGGTCAACTTTCAGTTGCCGGCGGA
GGATCACACCAAGCTGAAGATGTACGCGGTACGCCAAGGCAAGACCATTACCGAGCTGCTATCTGAATAC
ATCGCGCAGCTACCAGAGTAAATGAGCAAATGAATAAATGAGTAGATGAATTTTAGCGGCTAAAGGAGGC
GGCATGGAAAATCAAGAACAACCAGGCACCGACGCCGTGGAATGCCCCATGTGTGGAGGAACGGGCGGTT
GGCCAGGCGTAAGCGGCTGGGTTGTCTGCCGGCCCTGCAATGGCACTGGAACCCCCAAGCCCGAGGAATC
GGCGTGAGCGGTCGCAAACCATCCGGCCCGGTACAAATCGGCGCGGCGCTGGGTGATGACCTGGTGGAGA
AGTTGAAGGCCGCGCAGGCCGCCCAGCGGCAACGCATCGAGGCAGAAGCACGCCCCGGTGAATCGTGGCA
AGCGGCCGCTGATCGAATCCGCAAAGAATCCCGGCAACCGCCGGCAGCCGGTGCGCCGTCGATTAGGAAG
CCGCCCAAGGGCGACGAGCAACCAGATTTTTTCGTTCCGATGCTCTATGACGTGGGCACCCGCGATAGTC
GCAGCATCATGGACGTGGCCGTTTTCCGTCTGTCGAAGCGTGACCGACGAGCTGGCGAGGTGATCCGCTA
CGAGCTTCCAGACGGGCACGTAGAGGTTTCCGCAGGGCCGGCCGGCATGGCCAGTGTGTGGGATTACGAC
CTGGTACTGATGGCGGTTTCCCATCTAACCGAATCCATGAACCGATACCGGGAAGGGAAGGGAGACAAGC
CCGGCCGCGTGTTCCGTCCACACGTTGCGGACGTACTCAAGTTCTGCCGGCGAGCCGATGGCGGAAAGCA
GAAAGACGACCTGGTAGAAACCTGCATTCGGTTAAACACCACGCACGTTGCCATGCAGCGTACGAAGAAG
GCCAAGAACGGCCGCCTGGTGACGGTATCCGAGGGTGAAGCCTTGATTAGCCGCTACAAGATCGTAAAGA
GCGAAACCGGGCGGCCGGAGTACATCGAGATCGAGCTAGCTGATTGGATGTACCGCGAGATCACAGAAGG
CAAGAACCCGGACGTGCTGACGGTTCACCCCGATTACTTTTTGATCGATCCCGGCATCGGCCGTTTTCTC
TACCGCCTGGCACGCCGCGCCGCAGGCAAGGCAGAAGCCAGATGGTTGTTCAAGACGATCTACGAACGCA
GTGGCAGCGCCGGAGAGTTCAAGAAGTTCTGTTTCACCGTGCGCAAGCTGATCGGGTCAAATGACCTGCC
GGAGTACGATTTGAAGGAGGAGGCGGGGCAGGCTGGCCCGATCCTAGTCATGCGCTACCGCAACCTGATC
GAGGGCGAAGCATCCGCCGGTTCCTAATGTACGGAGCAGATGCTAGGGCAAATTGCCCTAGCAGGGGAAA
AAGGTCGAAAAGGTCTCTTTCCTGTGGATAGCACGTACATTGGGAACCCAAAGCCGTACATTGGGAACCG
GAACCCGTACATTGGGAACCCAAAGCCGTACATTGGGAACCGGTCACACATGTAAGTGACTGATATAAAA
GAGAAAAAAGGCGATTTTTCCGCCTAAAACTCTTTAAAACTTATTAAAACTCTTAAAACCCGCCTGGCCT
GTGCATAACTGTCTGGCCAGCGCACAGCCGAAGAGCTGCAAAAAGCGCCTACCCTTCGGTCGCTGCGCTC
CCTACGCCCCGCCGCTTCGCGTCGGCCTATCGCGGCCGCTGGCCGCTCAAAAATGGCTGGCCTACGGCCA
GGCAATCTACCAGGGCGCGGACAAGCCGCGCCGTCGCCACTCGACCGCCGGCGCCCACATCAAGGCACCC
TGCCTCGCGCGTTTCGGTGATGACGGTGAAAACCTCTGACACATGCAGCTCCCGGAGACGGTCACAGCTT
GTCTGTAAGCGGATGCCGGGAGCAGACAAGCCCGTCAGGGCGCGTCAGCGGGTGTTGGCGGGTGTCGGGG
CGCAGCCATGACCCAGTCACGTAGCGATAGCGGAGTGTATACTGGCTTAACTATGCGGCATCAGAGCAGA
TTGTACTGAGAGTGCACCATATGCGGTGTGAAATACCGCACAGATGCGTAAGGAGAAAATACCGCATCAG
GCGCTCTTCCGCTTCCTCGCTCACTGACTCGCTGCGCTCGGTCGTTCGGCTGCGGCGAGCGGTATCAGCT
CACTCAAAGGCGGTAATACGGTTATCCACAGAATCAGGGGATAACGCAGGAAAGAACATGTGAGCAAAAG
GCCAGCAAAAGGCCAGGAACCGTAAAAAGGCCGCGTTGCTGGCGTTTTTCCATAGGCTCCGCCCCCCTGA
CGAGCATCACAAAAATCGACGCTCAAGTCAGAGGTGGCGAAACCCGACAGGACTATAAAGATACCAGGCG
TTTCCCCCTGGAAGCTCCCTCGTGCGCTCTCCTGTTCCGACCCTGCCGCTTACCGGATACCTGTCCGCCT
TTCTCCCTTCGGGAAGCGTGGCGCTTTCTCATAGCTCACGCTGTAGGTATCTCAGTTCGGTGTAGGTCGT
TCGCTCCAAGCTGGGCTGTGTGCACGAACCCCCCGTTCAGCCCGACCGCTGCGCCTTATCCGGTAACTAT
CGTCTTGAGTCCAACCCGGTAAGACACGACTTATCGCCACTGGCAGCAGCCACTGGTAACAGGATTAGCA
GAGCGAGGTATGTAGGCGGTGCTACAGAGTTCTTGAAGTGGTGGCCTAACTACGGCTACACTAGAAGGAC
AGTATTTGGTATCTGCGCTCTGCTGAAGCCAGTTACCTTCGGAAAAAGAGTTGGTAGCTCTTGATCCGGC
AAACAAACCACCGCTGGTAGCGGTGGTTTTTTTGTTTGCAAGCAGCAGATTACGCGCAGAAAAAAAGGAT
CTCAAGAAGATCCTTTGATCTTTTCTACGGGGTCTGACGCTCAGTGGAACGAAAACTCACGTTAAGGGAT
TTTGGTCATGCATGATATATCTCCCAATTTGTGTAGGGCTTATTATGCACGCTTAAAAATAATAAAAGCA
GACTTGACCTGATAGTTTGGCTGTGAGCAATTATGTGCTTAGTGCATCTAACGCTTGAGTTAAGCCGCGC
CGCGAAGCGGCGTCGGCTTGAACGAATTTCTAGCTAGACATTATTTGCCGACTACCTTGGTGATCTCGCC
TTTCACGTAGTGGACAAATTCTTCCAACTGATCTGCGCGCGAGGCCAAGCGATCTTCTTCTTGTCCAAGA
TAAGCCTGTCTAGCTTCAAGTATGACGGGCTGATACTGGGCCGGCAGGCGCTCCATTGCCCAGTCGGCAG
CGACATCCTTCGGCGCGATTTTGCCGGTTACTGCGCTGTACCAAATGCGGGACAACGTAAGCACTACATT
TCGCTCATCGCCAGCCCAGTCGGGCGGCGAGTTCCATAGCGTTAAGGTTTCATTTAGCGCCTCAAATAGA
TCCTGTTCAGGAACCGGATCAAAGAGTTCCTCCGCCGCTGGACCTACCAAGGCAACGCTATGTTCTCTTG
CTTTTGTCAGCAAGATAGCCAGATCAATGTCGATCGTGGCTGGCTCGAAGATACCTGCAAGAATGTCATT
GCGCTGCCATTCTCCAAATTGCAGTTCGCGCTTAGCTGGATAACGCCACGGAATGATGTCGTCGTGCACA
ACAATGGTGACTTCTACAGCGCGGAGAATCTCGCTCTCTCCAGGGGAAGCCGAAGTTTCCAAAAGGTCGT
TGATCAAAGCTCGCCGCGTTGTTTCATCAAGCCTTACGGTCACCGTAACCAGCAAATCAATATCACTGTG
TGGCTTCAGGCCGCCATCCACTGCGGAGCCGTACAAATGTACGGCCAGCAACGTCGGTTCGAGATGGCGC
TCGATGACGCCAACTACCTCTGATAGTTGAGTCGATACTTCGGCGATCACCGCTTCCCCCATGATGTTTA
ACTTTGTTTTAGGGCGACTGCCCTGCTGCGTAACATCGTTGCTGCTCCATAACATCAAACATCGACCCAC
GGCGTAACGCGCTTGCTGCTTGGATGCCCGAGGCATAGACTGTACCCCAAAAAAACAGTCATAACAAGCC
ATGAAAACCGCCACTGCGCCGTTACCACCGCTGCGTTCGGTCAAGGTTCTGGACCAGTTGCGTGAGCGCA
TACGCTACTTGCATTACAGCTTACGAACCGAACAGGCTTATGTCCACTGGGTTCGTGCCCGAATTGATCA
CAGGCAGCAACGCTCTGTCATCGTTACAATCAACATGCTACCCTCCGCGAGATCATCCGTGTTTCAAACC
CGGCAGCTTAGTTGCCGTTCTTCCGAATAGCATCGGTAACATGAGCAAAGTCTGCCGCCTTACAACGGCT
CTCCCGCTGACGCCGTCCCGGACTGATGGGCTGCCTGTATCGAGTGGTGATTTTGTGCCGAGCTGCCGGT
CGGGGAGCTGTTGGCTGGCTGGTGGCAGGATATATTGTGGTGTAAACAAATTGACGCTTAGACAACTTAA
TAACACATTGCGGACGTTTTTAATGTACTGAATTAACGCCGAATTGAATTATCAGCTTGCATGCCGGTCG
ATCTAGTAACATAGATGACACCGCGCGCGATAATTTATCCTAGTTTGCGCGCTATATTTTGTTTTCTATC
GCGTATTAAATGTATAATTGCGGGACTCTAATCATAAAAACCCATCTCATAAATAACGTCATGCATTACA
TGTTAATTATTACATGCTTAACGTAATTCAACAGAAATTATATGATAATCATCGCAAGACCGGCAACAGG
ATTCAATCTTAAGAAACTTTATTGCCAAATGTTTGAACGATCTGCTTGACTCTAGGGGTCATCATTAGGG
GCAGGGCATGCTCATGTAGAGCGCCTGCTCGCCGTCCGAGGCGGTGCCGTCGTACAGGGCGGTGTCCAGG
CCGCAGAGGGTGAACCCCATCCGCCGGTACGCGTGGATCGCCGGTGCGTTGACGTTGGTGACCTCCAGCC
AGAGGTGCCCGGCACCCCGCTCGCGGGCGAACTCCGTCGCGAGCCCCATCAACGCGCGCCCGACCCCGTG
CCCCCGGTGCTCCGGGGCGACCTCGATGTCCTCGACGGTCAGCCGGCGGTTCCAGCCGGAGTACGAGACG
ACCACGAAGCCCGCCAGGTCGCCGTCGTCCCCGTACGCGACGAACGTCCGAGAGTCCGGGTCGCCGTCCT
CCCCGTCGTCCGATTCGTCGTCCGATTCGTCGTCGGGGAACACCTTGGTCAGGGGCGGGTCCACCGGCAC
CTCCCGCAGGGTGAAGCCGTCCCCGGTGGCGGTGACGCGGAAGACGGTGTCGGTGGTGAAGGACCCATCC
AGTGCCTCGATGGCCTCGGCGTCCCCCGGGACACTGGTGCGGTACCGGTAAGCCGTGTCGTCAAGAGTGG
TACCCATGGTAGATCCCCTCGATCGAGTTGAGAGTGAATATGAGACTCTAATTGGATACCGAGGGGAATT
TATGGAACGTCAGTGGAGCATTTTTGACAAGAAATATTTGCTAGCTGATAGTGACCTTAGGCGACTTTTG
AACGCGCAATAATGGTTTCTGACGTATGTGCTTAGCTCATTAAACTCCAGAAACCCGCGGCTCAGTGGCT
CCTTCAACGTTGCGGTTCTGTCAGTTCCAAACGTAAAACGGCTTGTCCCGCGTCATCGGCGGGGGTCATA
ACGTGACTCCCTTAATTCTCCGCTCATGATTGATAATTCGAGCTCTCCCATATGGTCGATCTAGTAACAT
AGATGACACCGCGCGCGATAATTTATCCTAGTTTGCGCGCTATATTTTGTTTTCTATCGCGTATTAAATG
TATAATTGCGGGACTCTAATCATAAAAACCCATCTCATAAATAACGTCATGCATTACATGTTAATTATTA
CATGCTTAACGTAATTCAACAGAAATTATATGATAATCATCGCAAGACCGGCAACAGGATTCAATCTTAA
GAAACTTTATTGCCAAATGTTTGAACGATCTGCCAACTTTGTACAAGAAAGCTGGGTCGGCGCGCCCACC
CTTACTTGTACAGCTCGTCCATGCCGAGAGTGATCCCGGCGGCGGTCACGAACTCCAGCAGGACCATGTG
ATCGCGCTTCTCGTTGGGGTCTTTGCTCAGCTTGGACTGGTAGCTCAGGTAGTGGTTGTCGGGCAGCAGC
ACGGGGCCGTCGCCGATGGGGGTGTTCTGCTGGTAGTGGTCGGCGAGCTGCACGCTGCCGTCCTCGATGT
TGTGGCGGATCTTGAAGTTCACCTTGATGCCGTTCTTCTGCTTGTCGGCCATGATATAGACGTTGTGGCT
GTTGTAGTTGTACTCCAGCTTGTGCCCCAGGATGTTGCCGTCCTCCTTGAAGTCGATGCCCTTCAGCTCG
ATGCGGTTCACCAGGGTGTCGCCCTCGAACTTCACCTCGGCGCGGGTCTTGTAGTTGCCGTCGTCCTTGA
AGAAGATGGTGCGCTCCTGGACGTAGCCTTCGGGCATGGCGGACTTGAAGAAGTCGTGCTGCTTCATGTG
GTCGGGGTAGCGGGCGAAGCACATCAGGCCGTAGCCGAAGGTGGTCACGAGGGTGGGCCAGGGCACGGGC
AGCTTGCCGGTGGTGCAGATGAACTTCAGGGTCAGCTTGCCGTAGGTGGCATCGCCCTCGCCCTCGCCGG
ACACGCTGAACTTGTGGCCGTTTACGTCGCCGTCCAGCTCGACCAGGATGGGCACCACCCCGGTGAACAG
CTCCTCGCCCTTGCTCACCATTTTCGTACGGATGCATCAAAGTCATTTCATCTCCTGAAAAAAACTGTCA
TTTTATAAACAAGGCTTCTAGGGTTTTGGATAATGGGCCGTTGTTAATACTTGGTTCGGCCCAAACATAT
AAAACTTCAAAAACCGGTCTGTTATAAAGTACCACTTTGGATTACCTTAGCGCCAATTTCTTTCTTTCTT
CTTTGGATTTGGAATAGTCAAAGTATTATACTTTACTTAAAAACGATAGCTCTCTCTAATCGCATGAGGA
CAGCCAACTCCAAAATCTCATTTTCATGGTTCATACGGTTTTATACTAATCCTTATATGTCACACAAAAT
TAAAATCATATGTTTTCTATAATATATCCGCCAATTTCATTCTGATGCTTTTGGCAAAATTTGTCATGGG
AGCTAATGTACATGTGTTGAACTGTTTACAGTCACTTGAGTTGGAAATTACAGGGCCAAGTTAACCCGAT
CGAGAAGCATTGCTTGCTCAGTCAATTCACATTGCTATCTAACTCCTGCAACTTTTGAGCCATTTCAGAG
CTATGTCCAGCCCGCAAACTTCTGGCAAGCGACCGTATAGCTCTAGAGATCAACTCTTTCTTCTGCTTCC
CACCCGAAGTGCTTGTGCCGCTTGATCCAGAAACATTATCTTCCTCTTTCAATGTCACACACAATCCTCT
CAACCACTCCTCTAGAAATGAGGCTTTCTGTCGGGTTTCATGCGACACCACAAGACAATACGAGTCACTA
ATCCTTTAAAATCAAGCGATGAAAACAGTTGTATTAACAATAATAGCTGCCAGTTTCTTACTCTTATAAG
AAATTCTGACAACGCTTCGAAATGACAGCTTGAAACTAGGCTCAGGAGATGCAGCATGGTTGACGTTAAC
TGCAACGAGCAACTGCGTTTAAGATAAATCATTCATCAATACCTAAAATTACGCCAACATCATGTTACCT
GATTCTCAAGCGACCTCTTATATTTGAAATTTGCTGGAGTCGCATTGCTCATCAATTTGTTGG
